Addgene plasmid #235506: PB CAG Tir1 iHyg
Purpose: expression construct for OsTir1, Hyg resistance
Depositing lab: Brian Hendrich. Depositing organization: University of Cambridge.
Backbone
  Vector backbone: pBluescript II KS-
  Backbone size w/o insert (bp): 3000
  Vector type: Mouse Targeting
  Selectable markers: Hygromycin
Growth in bacteria
  Bacterial resistance: Ampicillin, 100 μg/mL
  Growth temperature: 37°C
  Growth strain: DH5alpha
  Copy number: High Copy
Gene/Insert
  Gene/Insert name: OsTir1
  Species: Oryza sativa
  Mutation: None
  Promoter: CAG
  Cloning method: Gibson Cloning
Terms and licenses: Academic/Nonprofit Terms; Industry Terms: Not Available to Industry
How to cite: PB CAG Tir1 iHyg was a gift from Brian Hendrich (Addgene plasmid # 235506 ; http://n2t.net/addgene:235506 ; RRID:Addgene_235506)
