[The description below was written by a language model from this plasmid's Addgene catalogue record and pLannotate feature annotations shown in this document.]
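Description:
PB CAG Tir1 iHyg is a mammalian expression plasmid built on a pBluescript II KS- backbone and catalogued as a mouse targeting vector. It delivers the rice (Oryza sativa) auxin receptor F-box protein OsTir1 together with hygromycin resistance. In bacteria it is maintained as a high-copy plasmid through its ColE1/pUC-type origin and selected with ampicillin via the β-lactamase gene. The backbone also carries an f1 origin, T7 and T3 promoters, and remnants of the lacZα/lac regulatory region.

The payload is a single bicistronic transcription unit. A CAG promoter (CMV enhancer, chicken β-actin promoter and chimeric intron) drives a roughly 1.7 kb open reading frame flanked by Gateway attB1 and attB2 sites. The automated annotation labels this frame as the Arabidopsis auxin receptor AFB2, which most likely reflects homology to the catalogued OsTir1 insert, listed as unmutated. Downstream, an EMCV IRES allows translation of the hygromycin phosphotransferase gene from the same mRNA, so drug resistance is coupled to Tir1 expression. The transcript ends at a PGK polyadenylation signal. Two loxP sites in the same orientation bracket the whole cassette, which would in principle allow its excision by Cre.

The "PB" prefix suggests a piggyBac transposon design, but no piggyBac terminal repeats appear in the feature table, so the record does not confirm this; unannotated stretches do lie outside the loxP sites. OsTir1 is the component that recruits auxin-inducible degron-tagged proteins to the SCF ubiquitin ligase. The construct is therefore suited to making hygromycin-selected cell lines for auxin-inducible protein depletion, although the record states its purpose only as OsTir1 expression with hygromycin resistance.
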