Features (pLannotate 1.2.2; 29 found; start..end, strand, type, name):
    206..794     -  rep_origin     ori: high-copy-number ColE1/pMB1/pBR322/pUC origin of replication
    965..1825    -  CDS            AmpR: β-lactamase; bla; confers resistance to ampicillin, carbenicillin, and related antibiotics
   1826..1930    -  promoter       AmpR promoter: bla
   1983..2411    -  rep_origin     f1 ori (sequence partly withheld): f1 bacteriophage origin of replication; arrow indicates direction of (+) strand synthesis
   2416..2573    -  CDS            lacZα (fragment): LacZα fragment of β-galactosidase; lacZ fragment
   2576..2594    +  promoter       T7 promoter: promoter for bacteriophage T7 RNA polymerase
   2922..2955    -  protein_bind   loxP: Cre-mediated recombination occurs in the 8-bp core sequence (GCATACAT). Cre recombinase
   2965..3344    +  enhancer       CMV enhancer: human cytomegalovirus immediate early enhancer
   3346..3505    +  promoter       chicken β-actin promoter (fragment): No description available
   3498..3684    +  intron         chimeric intron (fragment): chimera between introns from chicken β-actin and rabbit β-globin
   3682..3738    +  CDS            HBB (fragment): HBB_LEPEU - Experimental evidence at protein level: Swiss-Prot protein existence level 1. Involved in oxygen transport from the lung to the various peripheral tissues. From Lepus europaeus (European hare).
   3748..3772    +  protein_bind   attB1: mutant version of attB; recombination site for the Gateway® BP reaction BP Clonase™
   3831..5549    +  CDS            AFB2: AFB2_ARATH - Also known as LRF2. Experimental evidence at protein level: Swiss-Prot protein existence level 1. Component of SCF(ASK-cullin-F-box) E3 ubiquitin ligase complexes, which may mediate the ubiquitination and subsequent proteasomal degradation of target proteins. Confers sensitivity to the virulent bacterial pathogen P.syringae (By similarity). Auxin receptor that mediates Aux/IAA proteins proteasomal degradation and auxin- regulated transcription. Involved in embryogenesis regulation by auxin. From Arabidopsis thaliana (Mouse-ear cress).
   5553..5577    -  protein_bind   attB2: mutant version of attB; recombination site for the Gateway® BP reaction BP Clonase™
   5609..5671    +  CDS            HBB (fragment): HBB_PONPY - Experimental evidence at transcript level: Swiss-Prot protein existence level 2. Involved in oxygen transport from the lung to the various peripheral tissues. From Pongo pygmaeus (Bornean orangutan).
   5688..5720    -  misc_feature   MCS (fragment): pBluescript multiple cloning site
   5840..6302    +  misc_feature   IRES: internal ribosome entry site (IRES) of the encephalomyocarditis virus (EMCV)
   6316..7341    +  CDS            HygR: aminoglycoside phosphotransferase from E. coli; aph(4)-Ia; confers resistance to hygromycin
   7345..7622    +  polyA_signal   PGK poly(A) signal (fragment): mouse phosphoglycerate kinase 1 polyadenylation signal
   7668..7684    -  protein_bind   lac operator: The lac repressor binds to the lac operator to inhibit transcription in E. coli. This inhibition can be relieved by adding lactose or isopropyl-β-D-thiogalactopyranoside (IPTG). lac repressor encoded by lacI
   7692..7722    -  promoter       lac promoter: promoter for the E. coli lac operon
   7737..7758    -  protein_bind   CAP binding site: CAP binding activates transcription in the presence of cAMP. E. coli catabolite activator protein
   7771..7810    -  CDS            lacI (fragment): lac repressor; lacI; The lac repressor binds to the lac operator to inhibit transcription in E. coli. This inhibition can be relieved by adding lactose or isopropyl-β-D-thiogalactopyranoside (IPTG).
   7828..7861    -  protein_bind   loxP: Cre-mediated recombination occurs in the 8-bp core sequence (GCATACAT). Cre recombinase
   8118..8136    -  promoter       T3 promoter: promoter for bacteriophage T3 RNA polymerase
   8181..8197    -  protein_bind   lac operator: The lac repressor binds to the lac operator to inhibit transcription in E. coli. This inhibition can be relieved by adding lactose or isopropyl-β-D-thiogalactopyranoside (IPTG). lac repressor encoded by lacI
   8205..8235    -  promoter       lac promoter: promoter for the E. coli lac operon
   8250..8271    -  protein_bind   CAP binding site: CAP binding activates transcription in the presence of cAMP. E. coli catabolite activator protein
   8284..23      -  CDS            lacI (fragment) (across the origin): lac repressor; lacI; The lac repressor binds to the lac operator to inhibit transcription in E. coli. This inhibition can be relieved by adding lactose or isopropyl-β-D-thiogalactopyranoside (IPTG).
>Addgene plasmid #235506 | PB CAG Tir1 iHyg | addgene full sequence | sequence record 474320 | Addgene NGS Result
GAGGCGGTTTGCGTATTGGGCGCTCTTCCGCTTCCTCGCTCACTGACTCGCTGCGCTCGGTCGTTCGGCT
GCGGCGAGCGGTATCAGCTCACTCAAAGGCGGTAATACGGTTATCCACAGAATCAGGGGATAACGCAGGA
AAGAACATGTGAGCAAAAGGCCAGCAAAAGGCCAGGAACCGTAAAAAGGCCGCGTTGCTGGCGTTTTTCC
ATAGGCTCCGCCCCCCTGACGAGCATCACAAAAATCGACGCTCAAGTCAGAGGTGGCGAAACCCGACAGG
ACTATAAAGATACCAGGCGTTTCCCCCTGGAAGCTCCCTCGTGCGCTCTCCTGTTCCGACCCTGCCGCTT
ACCGGATACCTGTCCGCCTTTCTCCCTTCGGGAAGCGTGGCGCTTTCTCATAGCTCACGCTGTAGGTATC
TCAGTTCGGTGTAGGTCGTTCGCTCCAAGCTGGGCTGTGTGCACGAACCCCCCGTTCAGCCCGACCGCTG
CGCCTTATCCGGTAACTATCGTCTTGAGTCCAACCCGGTAAGACACGACTTATCGCCACTGGCAGCAGCC
ACTGGTAACAGGATTAGCAGAGCGAGGTATGTAGGCGGTGCTACAGAGTTCTTGAAGTGGTGGCCTAACT
ACGGCTACACTAGAAGAACAGTATTTGGTATCTGCGCTCTGCTGAAGCCAGTTACCTTCGGAAAAAGAGT
TGGTAGCTCTTGATCCGGCAAACAAACCACCGCTGGTAGCGGTGGTTTTTTTGTTTGCAAGCAGCAGATT
ACGCGCAGAAAAAAAGGATCTCAAGAAGATCCTTTGATCTTTTCTACGGGGTCTGACGCTCAGTGGAACG
AAAACTCACGTTAAGGGATTTTGGTCATGAGATTATCAAAAAGGATCTTCACCTAGATCCTTTTAAATTA
AAAATGAAGTTTTAAATCAATCTAAAGTATATATGAGTAAACTTGGTCTGACAGTTACCAATGCTTAATC
AGTGAGGCACCTATCTCAGCGATCTGTCTATTTCGTTCATCCATAGTTGCCTGACTCCCCGTCGTGTAGA
TAACTACGATACGGGAGGGCTTACCATCTGGCCCCAGTGCTGCAATGATACCGCGAGACCCACGCTCACC
GGCTCCAGATTTATCAGCAATAAACCAGCCAGCCGGAAGGGCCGAGCGCAGAAGTGGTCCTGCAACTTTA
TCCGCCTCCATCCAGTCTATTAATTGTTGCCGGGAAGCTAGAGTAAGTAGTTCGCCAGTTAATAGTTTGC
GCAACGTTGTTGCCATTGCTACAGGCATCGTGGTGTCACGCTCGTCGTTTGGTATGGCTTCATTCAGCTC
CGGTTCCCAACGATCAAGGCGAGTTACATGATCCCCCATGTTGTGCAAAAAAGCGGTTAGCTCCTTCGGT
CCTCCGATCGTTGTCAGAAGTAAGTTGGCCGCAGTGTTATCACTCATGGTTATGGCAGCACTGCATAATT
CTCTTACTGTCATGCCATCCGTAAGATGCTTTTCTGTGACTGGTGAGTACTCAACCAAGTCATTCTGAGA
ATAGTGTATGCGGCGACCGAGTTGCTCTTGCCCGGCGTCAATACGGGATAATACCGCGCCACATAGCAGA
ACTTTAAAAGTGCTCATCATTGGAAAACGTTCTTCGGGGCGAAAACTCTCAAGGATCTTACCGCTGTTGA
GATCCAGTTCGATGTAACCCACTCGTGCACCCAACTGATCTTCAGCATCTTTTACTTTCACCAGCGTTTC
TGGGTGAGCAAAAACAGGAAGGCAAAATGCCGCAAAAAAGGGAATAAGGGCGACACGGAAATGTTGAATA
CTCATACTCTTCCTTTTTCAATATTATTGAAGCATTTATCAGGGTTATTGTCTCATGAGCGGATACATAT
TTGAATGTATTTAGAAAAATAAACAAATAGGGGTTCCGCGCACATTTCCCCGAAAAGTGCCACCTAAATT
GTAAGCGTTAATATTTTGTTAAAATTCGCGTTAAATTTTTGTTAAATCAGCTCATTTTTTAACCAATAGG
CCGAAATCGGCAAAATCCCTTATAAATCAAAAGAATAGACCGAGATAGGGT
[37 nt withheld, positions 2082-2118]
AAAGAACGTGGACTCCAACGTCAAAGG
[49 nt withheld, positions 2146-2194]
T
[91 nt withheld, positions 2196-2286]
G
[124 nt withheld, positions 2288-2411]
CCCATTCGCCATTCAGGCTGCGCAACTGTTGGGAAGGGCGATCGGTGCGGGCCTCTTCGCTATTACGCCA
GCTGGCGAAAGGGGGATGTGCTGCAAGGCGATTAAGTTGGGTAACGCCAGGGTTTTCCCAGTCACGACGT
TGTAAAACGACGGCCAGTGAATTGTAATACGACTCACTATAGGGCGAATTGGGTACCTTAACCCTAGAAA
GATAGTCTGCGTAAAATTGACGCATGCATTCTTGAAATATTGCTCTCTCTTTCTAAATAGCGCGAATCCG
TCGCTGTGCATTTAGGACATCTCAGTCGCCGCTTGGAGCTCCCGTGAGGCGTGCTTGTCAATGCGGTAAG
TGTCACTGATTTTGAACTATAACGACCGCGTGAGTCAAAATGACGCATGATTATCTTTTACGTGACTTTT
AAGATTTAACTCATACGATAATTATATTGTTATTTCATGTTCTACTTACGTGATAACTTATTATATATAT
ATTTTCTTGTTATAGATATCATAACTTCGTATAATGTATGCTATACGAAGTTATGCGGCCCTCGACATTG
ATTATTGACTAGTTATTAATAGTAATCAATTACGGGGTCATTAGTTCATAGCCCATATATGGAGTTCCGC
GTTACATAACTTACGGTAAATGGCCCGCCTGGCTGACCGCCCAACGACCCCCGCCCATTGACGTCAATAA
TGACGTATGTTCCCATAGTAACGCCAATAGGGACTTTCCATTGACGTCAATGGGTGGAGTATTTACGGTA
AACTGCCCACTTGGCAGTACATCAAGTGTATCATATGCCAAGTACGCCCCCTATTGACGTCAATGACGGT
AAATGGCCCGCCTGGCATTATGCCCAGTACATGACCTTATGGGACTTTCCTACTTGGCAGTACATCTACG
TATTAGTCATCGCTATTACCATGGTCGAGGTGAGCCCCACGTTCTGCTTCACTCTCCCCATCTCCCCCCC
CTCCCCACCCCCAATTTTGTATTTATTTATTTTTTAATTATTTTGTGCAGCGATGGGGGCGGGGGGGGGG
GGGGGGCGCGCGCCAGGCGGGGCGGGGCGGGGCGAGGGGCGGGGAGGGCCTTCGTGCGTCGCCGCGCCGC
CGTCCCCTTCTCCCTCTCCAGCCTCGGGGCTGTCCGCGGGGGGACGGCTGCCTTCGGGGGGGACGGGGCA
GGGCGGGGTTCGGCTTCTGGCGTGTGACCGGCGGCTCTAGAGCCTCTGCTAACCATGTTCATGCCTTCTT
CTTTTTCCTACAGCTCCTGGGCAACGTGCTGGTTATTGTGCTGTCTCATCATTTTGGCAAAGAATTCCTC
GAATCAACAAGTTTGTACAAAAAAGCAGGCTACCCGCCGCCACCATGGGCCCCGCCGCCCCCAAGAAGAA
GAGAAAGGTGCTGGACACGTACTTCCCTGAAGAAGTTGTGGAACATATCTTTTCTTTTCTTCCTGCCCAA
AGAGACCGGAATACAGTCTCTTTGGTATGTAAGGTTTGGTATGAGATTGAAAGGTTGTCAAGGAGAGGAG
TGTTTGTGGGAAACTGCTATGCGGTAAGGGCTGGAAGAGTCGCTGCCAGATTCCCCAATGTGAGGGCACT
TACAGTTAAGGGTAAACCACATTTTGCTGATTTCAATTTGGTTCCTCCGGACTGGGGAGGTTATGCTGGA
CCATGGATTGAGGCTGCTGCCAGAGGTTGTCATGGGTTGGAGGAGTTGAGGATGAAGAGGATGGTTGTGT
CTGATGAGTCCCTTGAACTTCTGGCCCGGTCCTTCCCCAGATTCAGAGCTTTGGTCTTGATTTCTTGTGA
GGGTTTCTCTACTGACGGACTCGCTGCAGTCGCTTCCCACTGTAAGTTGTTGAGGGAGTTGGACCTCCAA
GAAAATGAGGTTGAGGACAGAGGACCAAGATGGTTGTCATGTTTCCCTGACTCATGTACTTCCCTTGTTT
CCTTGAATTTCGCGTGTATCAAAGGAGAGGTCAATGCCGGGAGTCTTGAGAGATTGGTCTCAAGAAGTCC
CAACTTGCGATCACTGAGGCTCAACAGATCTGTGAGTGTGGATACCTTGGCAAAGATTCTCTTGAGAACC
CCCAATTTGGAGGACCTTGGAACTGGGAATCTCACGGATGACTTCCAAACTGAGTCTTACTTTAAGTTGA
CTAGTGCTTTGGAAAAGTGTAAGATGTTGAGATCACTGTCCGGATTCTGGGATGCTTCACCTGTTTGTCT
TTCCTTCATCTACCCTCTTTGTGCCCAGCTGACTGGACTCAACTTGTCCTATGCTCCAACACTGGATGCG
AGTGACTTGACCAAGATGATTTCAAGATGCGTGAAGCTTCAAAGACTTTGGGTCCTCGATTGTATCTCCG
ACAAAGGACTTCAAGTGGTGGCATCATCTTGTAAGGATCTCCAAGAGTTGAGAGTGTTTCCAAGTGACTT
CTATGTGGCAGGTTACAGTGCTGTAACTGAGGAAGGGTTGGTTGCTGTCTCCCTTGGATGTCCCAAGTTG
AATTCACTCTTGTACTTTTGTCACCAAATGACTAACGCTGCCCTTGTGACAGTGGCCAAAAATTGCCCTA
ACTTCACACGCTTCAGACTTTGTATCCTTGAACCTGGGAAACCTGACGTGGTCACCAGTCAGCCCTTGGA
CGAAGGATTTGGGGCGATTGTGAGAGAATGTAAGGGACTCCAAAGACTCTCTATCAGTGGACTCCTGACT
GACAAGGTGTTTATGTACATTGGTAAGTACGCTAAGCAGCTGGAAATGCTGTCTATTGCCTTTGCCGGTG
ATTCTGACAAGGGGATGATGCATGTTATGAATGGATGTAAGAACTTGAGAAAGCTTGAGATAAGAGACAG
TCCATTCGGAGATGCAGCCCTCCTTGGTAACTTCGCAAGATACGAAACTATGAGGTCTCTTTGGATGTCC
AGCTGTAATGTTACACTCAAGGGATGTCAAGTGCTGGCCTCAAAAATGCCAATGCTGAATGTGGAGGTGA
TCAACGAGAGAGATGGATCCAATGAAATGGAAGAGAACCACGGAGATCTTCCCAAGGTGGAAAAGTTGTA
TGTCTACAGAACCACTGCTGGGGCAAGGGATGACGCTCCAAACTTCGTGAAAATACTGTGAACCCAGCTT
TCTTGTACAAAGTGGTTGATTCGAGGCCGCTCGATAAGCTTGATATCGAATTCACTCCTCAGGTGCAGGC
TGCCTATCAGAAGGTGGTGGCTGGTGTGGCCAACTGGCTCACAAATACCACTGAGATCGACGGTATCGAT
AAGCTTGATATCGAATTCCGCCCCCCCCCCCTCTCCCTCCCCCCCCCCTAACGTTACTGGCCGAAGCCGC
TTGGAATAAGGCCGGTGTGCGTTTGTCTATATGTTATTTTCCACCATATTGCCGTCTTTTGGCAATGTGA
GGGCCCGGAAACCTGGCCCTGTCTTCTTGACGAGCATTCCTAGGGGTCTTTCCCCTCTCGCCAAAGGAAT
GCAAGGTCTGTTGAATGTCGTGAAGGAAGCAGTTCCTCTGGAAGCTTCTTGAAGACAAACAACGTCTGTA
GCGACCCTTTGCAGGCAGCGGAACCCCCCACCTGGCGACAGGTGCCTCTGCGGCCAAAAGCCACGTGTAT
AAGATACACCTGCAAAGGCGGCACAACCCCAGTGCCACGTTGTGAGTTGGATAGTTGTGGAAAGAGTCAA
ATGGCTCTCCTCAAGCGTATTCAACAAGGGGCTGAAGGATGCCCAGAAGGTACCCCATTGTATGGGATCT
GATCTGGGGCCTCGGTGCACATGCTTTACATGTGTTTAGTCGAGGTTAAAAAAACGTCTAGGCCCCCCGA
ACCACGGGGACGTGGTTTTCCTTTGAAAAACACGATGATAATATGGCCACAACCATGAAAAAGCCTGAAC
TCACCGCGACGTCTGTCGAGAAGTTTCTGATCGAAAAGTTCGACAGCGTCTCCGACCTGATGCAGCTCTC
GGAGGGCGAAGAATCTCGTGCTTTCAGCTTCGATGTAGGAGGGCGTGGATATGTCCTGCGGGTAAATAGC
TGCGCCGATGGTTTCTACAAAGATCGTTATGTTCATCGGCACTTTGCATCGGCCGCGCTCCCGATTCCGG
AAGTGCTTGACATTGGGGAATTCAGCGAGAGCCTGACCTATTGCATCTCCCGCCGTGCACAGGGTGTCAC
GTTGCAAGACCTGCCTGAAACCGAACTGCCCGCTGTTCTGCAGCCGGTCGCGGAGGCCATGGATGCGATC
GCTGCGGCCGATCTTAGCCAGACGAGCGGGTTCGGCCCATTCGGACCGCAAGGAATCGGTCAATACACTA
CGTGGCGTGATTTCATATGCGCGATTGCTGATCCCCATGTGTATCACTGGCAAACTGTGATGGACGACAC
CGTCAGTGCGTCCGTCGCGCAGGCTCTCGATGAGCTGATGCTTTGGGCCGAGGACTGCCCCGAAGTCCGG
CACCTCGTGCACGCGGATTTCGGCTCCAACAATGTCCTGACGGACAATGGCCGCATAACAGCGGTCATTG
ACTGGAGCGAGGCGATGTTCGGGGATTCCCAATACGAGGTCGCCAACATCTTCTTCTGGAGGCCGTGGTT
GGCTTGTATGGAGCAGCAGACGCGCTACTTCGAGCGGAGGCATCCGGAGCTTGCAGGATCGCCGCGGCTC
CGGGCGTATATGCTCCGCATTGGTCTTGACCAACTCTATCAGAGCTTGGTTGACGGCAATTTCGATGATG
CAGCTTGGGCGCAGGGTCGATGCGACGCAATCGTCCGATCCGGAGCCGGGACTGTCGGGCGTACACAAAT
CGCCCGCAGAAGCGCGGCCGTCTGGACCGATGGCTGTGTAGAAGTACTCGCCGATAGTGGAAACCGACGC
CCCAGCACTCGTCCGAGGGCAAAGGAATAGTCGAGAAATTGATGATCTATTAAGCAATAAAGACGTCCAC
TAAAATGGAAGTTTTTCCTGTCATACTTTGTTAAGAAGGGTGAGAACAGAGTACCTACATTTTGAATGGA
AGGATTGGAGCTACGGGGGTGGGGGTGGGGTGGGATTAGATAAATGCCTGCTCTTTACTGAAGGCTCTTT
ACTATTGCTTTATGATAATGTTTCATAGTTGGATATCATAATTTAAACAAGCAAAACCAAATTAAGGGCC
AGCTCATTCCTCCACTCACGATCTATAGATCCACTAGCTTGGCGTAATCATGGTCATAGCTGTTTCCTGT
GTGAAATTGTTATCCGCTCACAATTCCACACAACATACGAGCCGGAAGCATAAAGTGTAAAGCCTGGGGT
GCCTAATGAGTGAGCTAACTCACATTAATTGCGTTGCGCTCACTGCCCGCTTTCCAGTCGGGAAACCTGT
CGTGCCAGCGGATCGGCCGCGTCGAGATAACTTCGTATAATGTATGCTATACGAAGTTATGTTTTGTTAC
TTTATAGAAGAAATTTTGAGTTTTTGTTTTTTTTTAATAAATAAATAAACATAAATAAATTGTTTGTTGA
ATTTATTATTAGTATGTAAGTGTAAATATAATAAAACTTAATATCTATTCAAATTAATAAATAAACCTCG
ATATACAGACCGATAAAACACATGCGTCAATTTTACGCATGATTATCTTTAACGTACGTCACAATATGAT
TATCTTTCTAGGGTTAAAGAGCTCCAGCTTTTGTTCCCTTTAGTGAGGGTTAATTTCGAGCTTGGCGTAA
TCATGGTCATAGCTGTTTCCTGTGTGAAATTGTTATCCGCTCACAATTCCACACAACATACGAGCCGGAA
GCATAAAGTGTAAAGCCTGGGGTGCCTAATGAGTGAGCTAACTCACATTAATTGCGTTGCGCTCACTGCC
CGCTTTCCAGTCGGGAAACCTGTCGTGCCAGCTGCATTAATGAATCGGCCAACGCGCGGGGA
